>Addgene plasmid #164424 | AAV-Best1-sCD200 | addgene full sequence | sequence record 324066 | Addgene NGS Result
AGGCTGCGCGCTCGCTCGCTCACTGAGGCCGCCCGGGCAAAGCCCGGGCGTCGGGCGACCTTTGGTCGCC
CGGCCTCAGTGAGCGAGCGAGCGCGCAGAGAGGGAGTGGCCAACTCCATCACTAGGGGTTCCTTGTAGTT
AATGATTAACCCGCCATGCTACTTATCTACGTAGCCATGCTCTAGGAAGATCGGAATTCGCCCTTAAGCT
AGCTCCTTTTCAGATAAGGGCACTGAGGCTGAGAGAGGAGCTGAAACCTACCCGGGGTCACCACACACAG
GTGGCAAGGCTGGGACCAGAAACCAGGACTGTTGACTGCAGCCCGGTATTCATTCTTTCCATAGCCCACA
GGGCTGTCAAAGACCCCAGGGCCTAGTCAGAGGCTCCTCCTTCCTGGAGAGTTCCTGGCACAGAAGTTGA
AGCTCAGCACAGCCCCCTAACCCCCAACTCTCTCTGCAAGGCCTCAGGGGTCAGAACACTGGTGGAGCAG
ATCCTTTAGCCTCTGGATTTTAGGGCCATGGTAGAGGGGGTGTTGCCCTAAATTCCAGCCCTGGTCTCAG
CCCAACACCCTCCAAGAAGAAATTAGAGGGGCCATGGCCAGGCTGTGCTAGCCGTTGCTTCTGAGCAGAT
TACAAGAAGGGACTAAGACAAGGACTCCTTTGTGGAGGTCCTGGCTTAGGGAGTCAAGTGACGGCGGCTC
AGCACTCACGTGGGCAGTGCCAGCCTCTAAGAGTGGGCAGGGGCACTGGCCACAGAGTCCCAGGGAGTCC
CACCAGCCTAGTCGCCAGACCCAGATCCTGCAGAAGTTGGTCGTGAGGCACTGGGCAGGTAAGTATCAAG
GTTACAAGACAGGTTTAAGGAGACCAATAGAAACTGGGCTTGTCGAGACAGAGAAGACTCTTGCGTTTCT
GATAGGCACCTATTGGTCTTACTGACATCCACTTTGCCTTTCTCTCCACAGGTGTCCAGGCGGCCGCGCC
GCCACCATGGGCAGTCTGGTATTCAGGAGACCTTTCTGCCATCTCTCCACCTACAGCCTGATTTGGGGCA
TGGCAGCAGTAGCGCTGAGCACAGCTCAAGTGGAAGTGGTGACCCAGGATGAAAGAAAGGCGCTGCACAC
AACTGCATCCTTACGATGTTCTCTAAAAACATCCCAGGAACCCTTGATTGTGACATGGCAGAAAAAGAAA
GCCGTGAGCCCAGAAAACATGGTCACCTACAGCAAAACCCATGGGGTTGTAATCCAGCCTGCCTACAAAG
ACAGGATAAATGTCACAGAGCTGGGACTCTGGAACTCAAGCATCACCTTCTGGAACACAACATTGGAAGA
TGAGGGCTGCTACATGTGTCTCTTCAACACGTTTGGTTCTCAGAAGGTCTCAGGAACAGCTTGCCTTACC
CTCTATGTACAGCCCATAGTACACCTTCACTACAACTATTTTGAAGACCACCTAAACATCACTTGCTCTG
CGACTGCCCGTCCAGCCCCTGCCATCTCCTGGAAGGGTACTGGGACAGGAATTGAGAATAGTACCGAGAG
TCACTTCCATTCAAATGGGACTACATCTGTCACCAGCATCCTCCGGGTCAAAGACCCCAAAACTCAAGTT
GGGAAGGAAGTGATCTGCCAGGTTTTATACCTGGGGAATGTGATTGACTACAAGCAGAGTCTGGACAAAG
GATTTTGGTTTTCAGTTCCATAAAAGCTTGGATCCAATCAACCTCTGGATTACAAAATTTGTGAAAGATT
GACTGGTATTCTTAACTATGTTGCTCCTTTTACGCTATGTGGATACGCTGCTTTAATGCCTTTGTATCAT
GCTATTGCTTCCCGTATGGCTTTCATTTTCTCCTCCTTGTATAAATCCTGGTTGCTGTCTCTTTATGAGG
AGTTGTGGCCCGTTGTCAGGCAACGTGGCGTGGTGTGCACTGTGTTTGCTGACGCAACCCCCACTGGTTG
GGGCATTGCCACCACCTGTCAGCTCCTTTCCGGGACTTTCGCTTTCCCCCTCCCTATTGCCACGGCGGAA
CTCATCGCCGCCTGCCTTGCCCGCTGCTGGACAGGGGCTCGGCTGTTGGGCACTGACAATTCCGTGGTGT
TGTCGGGGAAATCATCGTCCTTTCCTTGGCTGCTCGCCTGTGTTGCCACCTGGATTCTGCGCGGGACGTC
CTTCTGCTACGTCCCTTCGGCCCTCAATCCAGCGGACCTTCCTTCCCGCGGCCTGCTGCCGGCTCTGCGG
CCTCTTCCGCGTCTTCGAGATCTGCCTCGACTGTGCCTTCTAGTTGCCAGCCATCTGTTGTTTGCCCCTC
CCCCGTGCCTTCCTTGACCCTGGAAGGTGCCACTCCCACTGTCCTTTCCTAATAAAATGAGGAAATTGCA
TCGCATTGTCTGAGTAGGTGTCATTCTATTCTGGGGGGTGGGGTGGGGCAGGACAGCAAGGGGGAGGATT
GGGAAGACAATAGCAGGCATGCTGGGGACTCGAGTTAAGGGCGAATTCCCGATAAGGATCTTCCTAGAGC
ATGGCTACGTAGATAAGTAGCATGGCGGGTTAATCATTAACTACAAGGAACCCCTAGTGATGGAGTTGGC
CACTCCCTCTCTGCGCGCTCGCTCGCTCACTGAGGCCGGGCGACCAAAGGTCGCCCGACGCCCGGGCTTT
GCCCGGGCGGCCTCAGTGAGCGAGCGAGCGCGCAGCCTTAATTAACCTAATTCACTGGCCGTCGTTTTAC
AACGTCGTGACTGGGAAAACCCTGGCGTTACCCAACTTAATCGCCTTGCAGCACATCCCCCTTTCGCCAG
CTGGCGTAATAGCGAAGAGGCCCGCACCGATCGCCCTTCCCAACAGTTGCGCAGCCTGAATGGCGAATGG
G
[124 nt withheld, positions 2872-2995]
C
[91 nt withheld, positions 2997-3087]
A
[49 nt withheld, positions 3089-3137]
CCTTTGACGTTGGAGTCCACGTTCTTT
[37 nt withheld, positions 3165-3201]
ACCCTATCTCGGTCTATTCTTTTGATTTATAAGGGATTTTGCCGATTTCGGCCTATTGGTTAAAAAATGA
GCTGATTTAACAAAAATTTAACGCGAATTTTAACAAAATATTAACGCTTACAATTTAGGTGGCACTTTTC
GGGGAAATGTGCGCGGAACCCCTATTTGTTTATTTTTCTAAATACATTCAAATATGTATCCGCTCATGAG
ACAATAACCCTGATAAATGCTTCAATAATATTGAAAAAGGAAGAGTATGAGTATTCAACATTTCCGTGTC
GCCCTTATTCCCTTTTTTGCGGCATTTTGCCTTCCTGTTTTTGCTCACCCAGAAACGCTGGTGAAAGTAA
AAGATGCTGAAGATCAGTTGGGTGCACGAGTGGGTTACATCGAACTGGATCTCAACAGCGGTAAGATCCT
TGAGAGTTTTCGCCCCGAAGAACGTTTTCCAATGATGAGCACTTTTAAAGTTCTGCTATGTGGCGCGGTA
TTATCCCGTATTGACGCCGGGCAAGAGCAACTCGGTCGCCGCATACACTATTCTCAGAATGACTTGGTTG
AGTACTCACCAGTCACAGAAAAGCATCTTACGGATGGCATGACAGTAAGAGAATTATGCAGTGCTGCCAT
AACCATGAGTGATAACACTGCGGCCAACTTACTTCTGACAACGATCGGAGGACCGAAGGAGCTAACCGCT
TTTTTGCACAACATGGGGGATCATGTAACTCGCCTTGATCGTTGGGAACCGGAGCTGAATGAAGCCATAC
CAAACGACGAGCGTGACACCACGATGCCTGTAGCAATGGCAACAACGTTGCGCAAACTATTAACTGGCGA
ACTACTTACTCTAGCTTCCCGGCAACAATTAATAGACTGGATGGAGGCGGATAAAGTTGCAGGACCACTT
CTGCGCTCGGCCCTTCCGGCTGGCTGGTTTATTGCTGATAAATCTGGAGCCGGTGAGCGTGGGTCTCGCG
GTATCATTGCAGCACTGGGGCCAGATGGTAAGCCCTCCCGTATCGTAGTTATCTACACGACGGGGAGTCA
GGCAACTATGGATGAACGAAATAGACAGATCGCTGAGATAGGTGCCTCACTGATTAAGCATTGGTAACTG
TCAGACCAAGTTTACTCATATATACTTTAGATTGATTTAAAACTTCATTTTTAATTTAAAAGGATCTAGG
TGAAGATCCTTTTTGATAATCTCATGACCAAAATCCCTTAACGTGAGTTTTCGTTCCACTGAGCGTCAGA
CCCCGTAGAAAAGATCAAAGGATCTTCTTGAGATCCTTTTTTTCTGCGCGTAATCTGCTGCTTGCAAACA
AAAAAACCACCGCTACCAGCGGTGGTTTGTTTGCCGGATCAAGAGCTACCAACTCTTTTTCCGAAGGTAA
CTGGCTTCAGCAGAGCGCAGATACCAAATACTGTTCTTCTAGTGTAGCCGTAGTTAGGCCACCACTTCAA
GAACTCTGTAGCACCGCCTACATACCTCGCTCTGCTAATCCTGTTACCAGTGGCTGCTGCCAGTGGCGAT
AAGTCGTGTCTTACCGGGTTGGACTCAAGACGATAGTTACCGGATAAGGCGCAGCGGTCGGGCTGAACGG
GGGGTTCGTGCACACAGCCCAGCTTGGAGCGAACGACCTACACCGAACTGAGATACCTACAGCGTGAGCT
ATGAGAAAGCGCCACGCTTCCCGAAGGGAGAAAGGCGGACAGGTATCCGGTAAGCGGCAGGGTCGGAACA
GGAGAGCGCACGAGGGAGCTTCCAGGGGGAAACGCCTGGTATCTTTATAGTCCTGTCGGGTTTCGCCACC
TCTGACTTGAGCGTCGATTTTTGTGATGCTCGTCAGGGGGGCGGAGCCTATGGAAAAACGCCAGCAACGC
GGCCTTTTTACGGTTCCTGGCCTTTTGCTGGCCTTTTGCTCACATGTTCTTTCCTGCGTTATCCCCTGAT
TCTGTGGATAACCGTATTACCGCCTTTGAGTGAGCTGATACCGCTCGCCGCAGCCGAACGACCGAGCGCA
GCGAGTCAGTGAGCGAGGAAGCGGAAGAGCGCCCAATACGCAAACCGCCTCTCCCCGCGCGTTGGCCGAT
TCATTAATGCAGCTGGCACGACAGGTTTCCCGACTGGAAAGCGGGCAGTGAGCGCAACGCAATTAATGTG
AGTTAGCTCACTCATTAGGCACCCCAGGCTTTACACTTTATGCTTCCGGCTCGTATGTTGTGTGGAATTG
TGAGCGGATAACAATTTCACACAGGAAACAGCTATGACCATGATTACGCCAGATTTAATTAAGGCCTTAA
TT
Features (pLannotate 1.2.2; 15 found; start..end, strand, type, name):
      3..133     -  repeat_region  AAV2 ITR (fragment): inverted terminal repeat of adeno-associated virus serotype 2 inverted
    829..961     +  intron         chimeric intron: chimera between introns from human β-globin and immunoglobulin heavy chain genes
    987..1700    +  CDS            Cd200 (fragment): OX2G_MOUSE - Also known as Mox2. Experimental evidence at protein level: Swiss-Prot protein existence level 1. Costimulates T-cell proliferation. May regulate myeloid cell activity in a variety of tissues (By similarity). From Mus musculus (Mouse).
   1716..2257    +  misc_feature   WPRE (fragment): woodchuck hepatitis virus posttranscriptional regulatory element
   2271..2478    +  polyA_signal   bGH poly(A) signal: bovine growth hormone polyadenylation signal
   2566..2696    +  repeat_region  AAV2 ITR (fragment): inverted terminal repeat of adeno-associated virus serotype 2 inverted
   2710..2867    +  CDS            lacZα (fragment): LacZα fragment of β-galactosidase; lacZ fragment
   2872..3300    +  rep_origin     f1 ori (sequence partly withheld): f1 bacteriophage origin of replication; arrow indicates direction of (+) strand synthesis
   3353..3457    +  promoter       AmpR promoter: bla
   3458..4318    +  CDS            AmpR: β-lactamase; bla; confers resistance to ampicillin, carbenicillin, and related antibiotics
   4489..5077    +  rep_origin     ori: high-copy-number ColE1/pMB1/pBR322/pUC origin of replication
   5260..5352    +  CDS            lacI (fragment): lac repressor; lacI; The lac repressor binds to the lac operator to inhibit transcription in E. coli. This inhibition can be relieved by adding lactose or isopropyl-β-D-thiogalactopyranoside (IPTG).
   5365..5386    +  protein_bind   CAP binding site: CAP binding activates transcription in the presence of cAMP. E. coli catabolite activator protein
   5401..5431    +  promoter       lac promoter: promoter for the E. coli lac operon
   5439..5455    +  protein_bind   lac operator: The lac repressor binds to the lac operator to inhibit transcription in E. coli. This inhibition can be relieved by adding lactose or isopropyl-β-D-thiogalactopyranoside (IPTG). lac repressor encoded by lacI
