[The description below was written by a language model from this plasmid's Addgene catalogue record and pLannotate feature annotations shown in this document.]
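Description:
AAV-Best1-sCD200 is an adeno-associated virus transfer plasmid built on the AAV-MCS8 backbone and intended to express a soluble form of mouse CD200 in the retinal pigment epithelium. The expression cassette lies between two AAV2 inverted terminal repeats, which are the cis elements needed for replication and packaging of the intervening DNA into recombinant AAV particles when rep, cap and helper functions are supplied in trans. The plasmid backbone carries a high-copy ColE1/pUC-type origin and an ampicillin resistance gene (β-lactamase) for propagation and selection in E. coli. It also has an f1 phage origin and remnants of a lac region (lacZα and lacI fragments, lac promoter and operator) that play no part in the payload.

According to the catalogue entry, transcription is driven by the Best1 promoter, which gives the RPE specificity. This promoter is not annotated in the feature table but presumably occupies the unannotated stretch between the left ITR and the chimeric intron. That β-globin/immunoglobulin intron sits upstream of the coding region and generally improves transcript processing and expression. The insert, cloned between NotI and HindIII sites, is mouse Cd200 (OX-2 membrane glycoprotein) lacking its terminal 40 amino acids, a truncation described as producing the soluble protein. Downstream, a WPRE enhances transcript stability and expression, and a bovine growth hormone polyadenylation signal terminates the message. No epitope tag or reporter is annotated. The associated publication concerns gene therapy to preserve cone photoreceptors in mouse models of retinitis pigmentosa, so the construct is suited to AAV-mediated delivery of secreted CD200 from the RPE in that kind of study.
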