Addgene plasmid #164424: AAV-Best1-sCD200
Purpose: AAV plasmid expressing soluble CD200 in retinal pigment epithelium
Depositing lab: Connie Cepko. Depositing organization: Harvard Medical School. Publication: Soluble CX3CL1 gene therapy improves cone survival and function in mouse models of retinitis pigmentosa. Wang SK, Xue Y, Rana P, Hong CM, Cepko CL. Proc Natl Acad Sci U S A. 2019 May 14;116(20):10140-10149. doi: 10.1073/pnas.1901787116. Epub 2019 Apr 29. PubMed 31036641.
Backbone
  Vector backbone: AAV-MCS8
  Backbone manufacturer: Jeng-Shin Lee, Harvard University
  Backbone size w/o insert (bp): 4768
  Total vector size (bp): 5502
  Vector type: Mammalian Expression, AAV
Growth in bacteria
  Bacterial resistance: Ampicillin, 100 μg/mL
  Growth temperature: 37°C
  Growth strain: NEB Stable
  Copy number: Unknown
Gene/Insert
  Gene/Insert name: CD200 (alt names: Cluster of Differentiation 200; OX-2 membrane glycoprotein)
  Species: M. musculus (mouse)
  Insert size (bp): 734
  Mutation: deleted terminal 40 amino acids
  Entrez Gene: Cd200 (a.k.a. Mox, Mox2, OX, OX2)
  Promoter: Best1
  Cloning method: Restriction Enzyme; 5′ cloning site NotI (not destroyed); 3′ cloning site HindIII (not destroyed)
  Sequencing primers: 5′ gttgtaatccagcctgccta; 3′ gtcccagtacccttccagga
Terms and licenses: Academic/Nonprofit Terms; Industry Terms: Not Available to Industry
How to cite: AAV-Best1-sCD200 was a gift from Connie Cepko (Addgene plasmid # 164424 ; http://n2t.net/addgene:164424 ; RRID:Addgene_164424)
